>Addgene plasmid #227660 | pAM201 | addgene full sequence | sequence record 455221 | Addgene NGS Result
TATTCTCTCTTGTGCAAACTAATTTTTACCAGAAGATTATAATATTCTAGCTTCAATGACTCGTATTTTG
GATTTTTAAAAGTTTTTTTCAGAATTTTTCTTGAAAGCACCGTGGCTTGGGAATAATCACCTTTTAATAT
ACTCAATTCCATTTGCTCTAATATAAACTGAATTTTCTCAGACATTTCCATGGAGCCATAGGTCTCAACC
TGTAACTCACACAAGATGTCTGCAGCTTCATCAATCTTACCCTCTTCTTTCTTAATTTCTACCAAATCTT
TGGTGACCCTAGCTCTTTCCACTTCTACAGCTGCTGCGGCCGCTGCAGCCACCCTGATAGTTTCAATGAC
ACTAATTCTGGTGTTTAAATCCAAAGATTTCGAGCTTTTCAAATATTCCATAACCTTTTGTATCATATAC
TGAATTGACAATTTCAACTGACCATGCTTTTTTGAGAGTAGAGTCAATTGCTCATTTAGGTCGTCCCACT
TATTCCTTGATGCTAGCAGATCTACAATCTTGGCCAAAACTTCTTTCGAGGAGGCCAGATCTGAAGCTTG
TCTGGTTTTCTTCTCCAACACTAACAGTTGGTCTAAAGCAGAGTTACAATCATTTTGAGCGAGCGAATCG
ATCTTAGGAAACTCTTCCTTCAAAATTTGGCTATAATCCTTGTCAGCCTTAATTGGTGCATCTCTTGACA
TACCTGGACCTTGAAATAAAACTTCCAAACCGCTTCCTTTATCATCATCATCTTTGTAATCAATATCATG
ATCTTTGTAATCGCCATCATGATCTTTGTAATCCATCTTTCTCTACGTTTACTCTAGCAACAAAAATGGT
ACTGAGCCCAGCAGTATATTCCTCTACTCTCTTAATTCAAGATTATCTCTGATGTAGTGTCCTGTTATGG
TTTTTCCTTAGATTCCCCTTTGCATTTTGCCACCGAAAAGTCAAAAAGATCACATACAAGACGGGTAATA
TTGGGGCGATGAGCCGTACAGAACGAGTGAAAAATTTTAGGATTTATTAGGAATAATAATGATAATTTAG
AGATGAGTATTTAGCGAGAAGCATCTGAAGGTTGCACTAATTATTACTGTAAATAGTACAGTTGAGAAGC
AAATACAAGGGAAGATCAAATACATGGCCGGTTCACAACTTAAGAATTTAAAGGCCGCCTTGAAGGCCCG
TGGACTCACAGGTCAAACAAACGTCAAAAGTAAGAATAAAAAAAATTCCAAAAGACAAGCGAAGGAGTAT
GATCGTGAAGAAAAAAAAAAGGCCATTGCTGAAATCAGAGAAGAGTCTCGAGGGGGGGCCCGGTACCAGC
TTTTGTTCCCTTTAGTGAGGGTTAATTTCGAGCTTGGCGTAATCATGGTCATAGCTGTTTCCTGTGTGAA
ATTGTTATCCGCTCACAATTCCACACAACATACGAGCCGGAAGCATAAAGTGTAAAGCCTGGGGTGCCTA
ATGAGTGAGCTAACTCACATTAATTGCGTTGCGCTCACTGCCCGCTTTCCAGTCGGGAAACCTGTCGTGC
CAGCTGCATTAATGAATCGGCCAACGCGCGGGGAGAGGCGGTTTGCGTATTGGGCGCTCTTCCGCTTCCT
CGCTCACTGACTCGCTGCGCTCGGTCGTTCGGCTGCGGCGAGCGGTATCAGCTCACTCAAAGGCGGTAAT
ACGGTTATCCACAGAATCAGGGGATAACGCAGGAAAGAACATGTGAGCAAAAGGCCAGCAAAAGGCCAGG
AACCGTAAAAAGGCCGCGTTGCTGGCGTTTTTCCATAGGCTCCGCCCCCCTGACGAGCATCACAAAAATC
GACGCTCAAGTCAGAGGTGGCGAAACCCGACAGGACTATAAAGATACCAGGCGTTTCCCCCTGGAAGCTC
CCTCGTGCGCTCTCCTGTTCCGACCCTGCCGCTTACCGGATACCTGTCCGCCTTTCTCCCTTCGGGAAGC
GTGGCGCTTTCTCATAGCTCACGCTGTAGGTATCTCAGTTCGGTGTAGGTCGTTCGCTCCAAGCTGGGCT
GTGTGCACGAACCCCCCGTTCAGCCCGACCGCTGCGCCTTATCCGGTAACTATCGTCTTGAGTCCAACCC
GGTAAGACACGACTTATCGCCACTGGCAGCAGCCACTGGTAACAGGATTAGCAGAGCGAGGTATGTAGGC
GGTGCTACAGAGTTCTTGAAGTGGTGGCCTAACTACGGCTACACTAGAAGAACAGTATTTGGTATCTGCG
CTCTGCTGAAGCCAGTTACCTTCGGAAAAAGAGTTGGTAGCTCTTGATCCGGCAAACAAACCACCGCTGG
TAGCGGTGGTTTTTTTGTTTGCAAGCAGCAGATTACGCGCAGAAAAAAAGGATCTCAAGAAGATCCTTTG
ATCTTTTCTACGGGGTCTGACGCTCAGTGGAACGAAAACTCACGTTAAGGGATTTTGGTCATGAGATTAT
CAAAAAGGATCTTCACCTAGATCCTTTTAAATTAAAAATGAAGTTTTAAATCAATCTAAAGTATATATGA
GTAAACTTGGTCTGACAGTTACCAATGCTTAATCAGTGAGGCACCTATCTCAGCGATCTGTCTATTTCGT
TCATCCATAGTTGCCTGACTCCCCGTCGTGTAGATAACTACGATACGGGAGGGCTTACCATCTGGCCCCA
GTGCTGCAATGATACCGCGAGACCCACGCTCACCGGCTCCAGATTTATCAGCAATAAACCAGCCAGCCGG
AAGGGCCGAGCGCAGAAGTGGTCCTGCAACTTTATCCGCCTCCATCCAGTCTATTAATTGTTGCCGGGAA
GCTAGAGTAAGTAGTTCGCCAGTTAATAGTTTGCGCAACGTTGTTGCCATTGCTACAGGCATCGTGGTGT
CACGCTCGTCGTTTGGTATGGCTTCATTCAGCTCCGGTTCCCAACGATCAAGGCGAGTTACATGATCCCC
CATGTTGTGCAAAAAAGCGGTTAGCTCCTTCGGTCCTCCGATCGTTGTCAGAAGTAAGTTGGCCGCAGTG
TTATCACTCATGGTTATGGCAGCACTGCATAATTCTCTTACTGTCATGCCATCCGTAAGATGCTTTTCTG
TGACTGGTGAGTACTCAACCAAGTCATTCTGAGAATAGTGTATGCGGCGACCGAGTTGCTCTTGCCCGGC
GTCAATACGGGATAATACCGCGCCACATAGCAGAACTTTAAAAGTGCTCATCATTGGAAAACGTTCTTCG
GGGCGAAAACTCTCAAGGATCTTACCGCTGTTGAGATCCAGTTCGATGTAACCCACTCGTGCACCCAACT
GATCTTCAGCATCTTTTACTTTCACCAGCGTTTCTGGGTGAGCAAAAACAGGAAGGCAAAATGCCGCAAA
AAAGGGAATAAGGGCGACACGGAAATGTTGAATACTCATACTCTTCCTTTTTCAATATTATTGAAGCATT
TATCAGGGTTATTGTCTCATGAGCGGATACATATTTGAATGTATTTAGAAAAATAAACAAATAGGGGTTC
CGCGCACATTTCCCCGAAAAGTGCCACCTGACGTCTAAGAAACCATTATTATCATGACATTAACCTATAA
AAATAGGCGTATCACGAGGCCCTTTCGTCTCGCGCGTTTCGGTGATGACGGTGAAAACCTCTGACACATG
CAGCTCCCGGAGACGGTCACAGCTTGTCTGTAAGCGGATGCCGGGAGCAGACAAGCCCGTCAGGGCGCGT
CAGCGGGTGTTGGCGGGTGTCGGGGCTGGCTTAACTATGCGGCATCAGAGCAGATTGTACTGAGAGTGCA
CCATATCGACTACGTCGTTAAGGCCGTTTCTGACAGAGTAAAATTCTTGAGGGAACTTTCACCATTATGG
GAAATGGTTCAAGAAGGTATTGACTTAAACTCCATCAAATGGTCAGGTCATTGAGTGTTTTTTATTTGTT
GTATTTTTTTTTTTTTAGAGAAAATCCTCCAATATATAAATTAGGAATCATAGTTTCATGATTTTCTGTT
ACACCTAACTTTTTGTGTGGTGCCCTCCTCCTTGTCAATATTAATGTTAAAGTGCAATTCTTTTTCCTTA
TCACGTTGAGCCATTAGTATCAATTTGCTTACCTGTATTCCTTTACATCCTCCTTTTTCTCCTTCTTGAT
AAATGTATGTAGATTGCGTATATAGTTTCGTCTACCCTATGAACATATTCCATTTTGTAATTTCGTGTCG
TTTCTATTATGAATTTCATTTATAAAGTTTATGTACAAATATCATAAAAAAAGAGAATCTTTTTAAGCAA
GGATTTTCTTAACTTCTTCGGCGACAGCATCACCGACTTCGGTGGTACTGTTGGAACCACCTAAATCACC
AGTTCTGATACCTGCATCCAAAACCTTTTTAACTGCATCTTCAATGGCCTTACCTTCTTCAGGCAAGTTC
AATGACAATTTCAACATCATTGCAGCAGACAAGATAGTGGCGATAGGGTTGACCTTATTCTTTGGCAAAT
CTGGAGCAGAACCGTGGCATGGTTCGTACAAACCAAATGCGGTGTTCTTGTCTGGCAAAGAGGCCAAGGA
CGCAGATGGCAACAAACCCAAGGAACCTGGGATAACGGAGGCTTCATCGGAGATGATATCACCAAACATG
TTGCTGGTGATTATAATACCATTTAGGTGGGTTGGGTTCTTAACTAGGATCATGGCGGCAGAATCAATCA
ATTGATGTTGAACCTTCAATGTAGGGAATTCGTTCTTGATGGTTTCCTCCACAGTTTTTCTCCATAATCT
TGAAGAGGCCAAAACATTAGCTTTATCCAAGGACCAAATAGGCAATGGTGGCTCATGTTGTAGGGCCATG
AAAGCGGCCATTCTTGTGATTCTTTGCACTTCTGGAACGGTGTATTGTTCACTATCCCAAGCGACACCAT
CACCATCGTCTTCCTTTCTCTTACCAAAGTAAATACCTCCCACTAATTCTCTGACAACAACGAAGTCAGT
ACCTTTAGCAAATTGTGGCTTGATTGGAGATAAGTCTAAAAGAGAGTCGGATGCAAAGTTACATGGTCTT
AAGTTGGCGTACAATTGAAGTTCTTTACGGATTTTTAGTAAACCTTGTTCAGGTCTAACACTACCGGTAC
CCCATTTAGGACCACCCACAGCACCTAACAAAACGGCATCAGCCTTCTTGGAGGCTTCCAGCGCCTCATC
TGGAAGTGGAACACCTGTAGCATCGATAGCAGCACCACCAATTAAATGATTTTCGAAATCGAACTTGACA
TTGGAACGAACATCAGAAATAGCTTTAAGAACCTTAATGGCTTCGGCTGTGATTTCTTGACCAACGTGGT
CACCTGGCAAAACGACGATCTTCTTAGGGGCAGACATTAGAATGGTATATCCTTGAAATATATATATATA
TATTGCTGAAATGTAAAAGGTAAGAAAAGTTAGAAAGTAAGACGATTGCTAACCACCTATTGGAAAAAAC
AATAGGTCCTTAAATAATATTGTCAACTTCAAGTATTGTGATGCAAGCATTTAGTCATGAACGCTTCTCT
ATTCTATATGAAAAGCCGGTTCCGGCGCTCTCACCTTTCCTTTTTCTCCCAATTTTTCAGTTGAAAAAGG
TATATGCGTCAGGCGACCTCTGAAATTAACAAAAAATTTCCAGTCATCGAATTTGATTCTGTGCGATAGC
GCCCCTGTGTGTTCTCGTTATGTTGAGGAAAAAAATAATGGTTGCTAAGAGATTCGAACTCTTGCATCTT
ACGATACCTGAGTATTCCCACAGTTAACTGCGGTCAAGATATTTCTTGAATCAGGCGCCTTAGACCGCTC
GGCCAAACAACCAATTACTTGTTGAGAAATAGAGTATAATTATCCTATAAATATAACGTTTTTGAACACA
CATGAACAAGGAAGTACAGGACAATTGATTTTGAAGAGAATGTGGATTTTGATGTAATTGTTGGGATTCC
ATTTTTAATAAGGCAATAATATTAGGTATGTAGATATACTAGAAGTTCTCCTCGACCGGTCGATATGCGG
TGTGAAATACCGCACAGATGCGTAAGGAGAAAATACCGCATCAGGAAATTGTAAGCGTTAATATTTTGTT
AAAATTCGCGTTAAATTTTTGTTAAATCAGCTCATTTTTTAACCAATAGGCCGAAATCGGCAAAATCCCT
TATAAATCAAAAGAATAGACCGAGATAGGGT
[37 nt withheld, positions 6192-6228]
AAAGAACGTGGACTCCAACGTCAAAGG
[49 nt withheld, positions 6256-6304]
T
[91 nt withheld, positions 6306-6396]
G
[124 nt withheld, positions 6398-6521]
CCATTCGCCATTCAGGCTGCGCAACTGTTGGGAAGGGCGATCGGTGCGGGCCTCTTCGCTATTACGCCAG
CTGGCGAAAGGGGGATGTGCTGCAAGGCGATTAAGTTGGGTAACGCCAGGGTTTTCCCAGTCACGACGTT
GTAAAACGACGGCCAGTGAATTGTAATACGACTCACTATAGGGCGAATTGGAGCTCATAATTTTATCTCA
CGTACGTAAATACACATTTCGATTAGTGACAGATTTAAAATCAAAACCGGATCTGAGATAATCCGACAGT
TACTCGAAAATCTCTTCATTTAGCTTGCAGACCGTGCATGATTTCCTCTTTTGTAATTAAATGGCCTATT
GTTTCTATATGTTCTAATAGTTCGTCAACATTATGTGACCATTCGTTCAATAATTGGCTTGAGTTTTTTG
GTTTTTCAAAATTCACGATTTTGGCTGGGCGATTAACTTTAGCGTATATGATGCCCTGGTTTACCAAATC
ACTGATGTATGTTTCCGTCTGGCTCTCCGTTAGGTCCAGCAATTCATTCAATCTTAGTAAAGTAATTCTG
GAATAGTATTCGGAAATGACTCTTAAATTGTGCTCGATGACCCTTTTTTGTAAATCTTCCCAGTGATGCT
TATTAGCTTCTCCACCAAATGCCAAATCATCCTCATTTAAGACGGGCTCATAGGTTTTTTGAACAATTGG
CCATCTCATCAACTCATTCGTAGTAAACAATTTTACTAAAGATTCTTGGCTTTCTAATTTTTTCAGGTTG
TTATCATTCTGGATTTTGTGAATTAAATCATTTTGTAAATTGCCGTAAGGTGAAAGGACTAAGAAATATA
CAATGTGCGATAAAACAGGTTTCCACTTAGCCTCATCTGATTTAATGGCGTCTGTTTGATAAATTTCTTG
CAGATACTGCGCAACTTCTAGG
Features (pLannotate 1.2.2; 22 found; start..end, strand, type, name):
    739..761     -  CDS            2xFLAG (fragment): two tandem FLAG® epitope tags
   1144..1305    +  CDS            NOP14 (fragment): NOP14_YEAST - Also known as UTP2. Experimental evidence at protein level: Swiss-Prot protein existence level 1. Involved in nucleolar processing of pre-18S ribosomal RNA. Has a role in the nuclear export of 40S pre-ribosomal subunit to the cytoplasm. From Saccharomyces cerevisiae (strain ATCC 204508 / S288c) (Baker's yeast).
   1307..1327    +  misc_feature   MCS (fragment): pBluescript multiple cloning site
   1339..1357    -  promoter       T3 promoter: promoter for bacteriophage T3 RNA polymerase
   1402..1418    -  protein_bind   lac operator: The lac repressor binds to the lac operator to inhibit transcription in E. coli. This inhibition can be relieved by adding lactose or isopropyl-β-D-thiogalactopyranoside (IPTG). lac repressor encoded by lacI
   1426..1456    -  promoter       lac promoter: promoter for the E. coli lac operon
   1471..1492    -  protein_bind   CAP binding site: CAP binding activates transcription in the presence of cAMP. E. coli catabolite activator protein
   1505..1597    -  CDS            lacI (fragment): lac repressor; lacI; The lac repressor binds to the lac operator to inhibit transcription in E. coli. This inhibition can be relieved by adding lactose or isopropyl-β-D-thiogalactopyranoside (IPTG).
   1780..2368    -  rep_origin     ori: high-copy-number ColE1/pMB1/pBR322/pUC origin of replication
   2539..3399    -  CDS            AmpR: β-lactamase; bla; confers resistance to ampicillin, carbenicillin, and related antibiotics
   3400..3504    -  promoter       AmpR promoter: bla
   3599..3634    +  CDS            rop (fragment): Rop protein, which maintains plasmids at low copy number; rop
   3736..3786    +  misc_feature   bom (fragment): basis of mobility region from pBR322
   3785..3901    +  CDS            NFS1 (fragment): NFS1_YEAST - Also known as SPL1 From Saccharomyces cerevisiae (strain ATCC 204508 / S288c) (Baker's yeast).
   4263..5357    -  CDS            LEU2: 3-isopropylmalate dehydrogenase, required for leucine biosynthesis; S. cerevisiae LEU2; yeast auxotrophic marker
   5358..5765    -  promoter       LEU2 promoter: S. cerevisiae LEU2
   5905..5982    -  CDS            YO192_YEAST (fragment): Experimental evidence at protein level: Swiss-Prot protein existence level 1. From Saccharomyces cerevisiae (strain ATCC 204508 / S288c) (Baker's yeast).
   6013..6065    +  misc_feature   bom (fragment): basis of mobility region from pBR322
   6093..6521    -  rep_origin     f1 ori (sequence partly withheld): f1 bacteriophage origin of replication; arrow indicates direction of (+) strand synthesis
   6525..6682    -  CDS            lacZα (fragment): LacZα fragment of β-galactosidase; lacZ fragment
   6685..6703    +  promoter       T7 promoter: promoter for bacteriophage T7 RNA polymerase
   6820..701     -  CDS            RPN5 (across the origin): RPN5_YEAST - Also known as NAS5. Experimental evidence at protein level: Swiss-Prot protein existence level 1. Acts as a regulatory subunit of the 26S proteasome which is involved in the ATP-dependent degradation of ubiquitinated proteins. From Saccharomyces cerevisiae (strain ATCC 204508 / S288c) (Baker's yeast).
