[The description below was written by a language model from this plasmid's Addgene catalogue record and pLannotate feature annotations shown in this document.]
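Description:
pAM201 is a yeast integrating plasmid built on pRS305, carrying a tagged, mutant allele of the Saccharomyces cerevisiae proteasome lid subunit gene RPN5 (also known as NAS5). The feature table shows no yeast replication origin or centromere, as expected for a pRS305 backbone. Stable maintenance in yeast therefore depends on chromosomal integration, with selection through the LEU2 auxotrophic marker, which is expressed from its own promoter. In E. coli the plasmid replicates from a high-copy ColE1/pUC-type origin and is selected with ampicillin through the β-lactamase gene. Standard pBluescript-derived elements are also present: an f1 origin, a lacZα fragment, lac promoter/operator sequences, and T7 and T3 promoters flanking the cloning region.

The insert encodes Rpn5 with an N-terminal 3xFLAG epitope followed by an HRV 3C protease cleavage site. This arrangement allows anti-FLAG affinity capture and protease release of the tagged protein. The annotation picks up only a partial FLAG match immediately upstream of the RPN5 coding sequence, which lies on the minus strand and spans the sequence origin. The allele replaces the VTENKIF motif with seven alanines. The record places this motif at residues 121–131, a range longer than the seven residues named. The record does not state which promoter drives expression. A fragment of the neighbouring NOP14 gene is annotated upstream of the tag, which suggests that native RPN5 flanking sequence may be included, but this is not confirmed. The associated study examined how lid–base contacts in the 26S proteasome control the conformational switching needed for substrate degradation. This fits use of the plasmid to express the mutant subunit in yeast and to purify and characterise proteasomes or lid subcomplexes that contain it.
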