Addgene plasmid #227660: pAM201
Purpose: pRS305 3XFLAG-HRV3C-Rpn5-VTENKIF
Depositing lab: Andreas Martin. Depositing organization: University of California, Berkeley. Publication: Specific lid-base contacts in the 26s proteasome control the conformational switching required for substrate degradation. Greene ER, Goodall EA, de la Pena AH, Matyskiela ME, Lander GC, Martin A. Elife. 2019 Nov 28;8:e49806. doi: 10.7554/eLife.49806. PubMed 31778111.
Backbone
  Vector backbone: pRS305
  Vector type: Yeast Expression
  Selectable markers: LEU
Growth in bacteria
  Bacterial resistance: Ampicillin, 100 μg/mL
  Growth temperature: 37°C
  Growth strain: DH5alpha
  Copy number: High Copy
Gene/Insert
  Gene/Insert name: rpn5
  Species: S. cerevisiae (budding yeast)
  Mutation: (amino acids 121-131) VTENKIF mutated to AAAAAAA
  Entrez Gene: RPN5 (a.k.a. YDL147W, NAS5)
  Tag / fusion protein: 3x-FLAG-HRV3C- (N terminal on insert)
Terms and licenses: Academic/Nonprofit Terms; Industry Terms: Not Available to Industry
How to cite: pAM201 was a gift from Andreas Martin (Addgene plasmid # 227660 ; http://n2t.net/addgene:227660 ; RRID:Addgene_227660)
